Addgene plasmid #217982: H6GB1-CREB(1-280) C90A
Purpose: bacterial expression of CREB1 domains
Depositing lab: Peter Wright. Depositing organization: Scripps California (The Scripps Research Institute). Publication: Glutamine-rich regions of the disordered CREB transactivation domain mediate dynamic intra- and intermolecular interactions. Martinez-Yamout MA, Nasir I, Shnitkind S, Ellis JP, Berlow RB, Kroon G, Deniz AA, Dyson HJ, Wright PE. Proc Natl Acad Sci U S A. 2023 Nov 21;120(47):e2313835120. doi: 10.1073/pnas.2313835120. Epub 2023 Nov 14. PubMed 37971402.
Backbone
  Vector backbone: pet21d
  Vector type: Bacterial Expression
Growth in bacteria
  Bacterial resistance: Ampicillin, 100 μg/mL
  Growth temperature: 37°C
  Growth strain: DH5alpha
  Copy number: Low Copy
Gene/Insert
  Gene/Insert name: CREB1
  Species: R. norvegicus (rat)
  Insert size (bp): 848
  Mutation: C90A
  Entrez Gene: Creb1 (a.k.a. Creb)
  Promoter: T7
  Tag / fusion protein: His6-GB1-tev (N terminal on backbone)
  Cloning method: Restriction Enzyme; 5′ cloning site NdeI (not destroyed); 3′ cloning site HindIII (not destroyed)
  Sequencing primers: 5′ T7; 3′ T7
Terms and licenses: Academic/Nonprofit Terms; Industry Terms: Not Available to Industry
How to cite: H6GB1-CREB(1-280) C90A was a gift from Peter Wright (Addgene plasmid # 217982 ; http://n2t.net/addgene:217982 ; RRID:Addgene_217982)
