[The description below was written by a language model from this plasmid's Addgene catalogue record and pLannotate feature annotations shown in this document.]
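Description:
H6GB1-CREB(1-280) C90A is a bacterial expression plasmid built on the pET21d backbone for producing a fragment of rat CREB1 in E. coli. It replicates from a pBR322-type ColE1 origin accompanied by the rop gene and bom region, which is consistent with the low copy number recorded, and it is selected with ampicillin through the β-lactamase gene. An f1 origin is also present, along with short non-functional remnants of the tetracycline resistance gene inherited from the backbone.

The expression cassette is driven by a T7 promoter with an adjacent lac operator and the T7 gene 10 ribosome binding site. The plasmid-borne lacI gene supplies repressor, so transcription requires a host providing T7 RNA polymerase and is induced with IPTG. A T7 terminator closes the unit. The encoded protein begins with a His6 affinity tag, followed by the GB1 domain of streptococcal protein G, a small, well-folded fusion partner commonly used to improve expression and solubility. Next comes a TEV protease site that allows the tags to be removed after purification. Downstream is the CREB1 insert, residues 1–280, cloned between NdeI and HindIII and carrying a C90A substitution. This span corresponds to the disordered transactivation region of the cAMP response element-binding transcription factor. The annotation also detects vector-derived His-tag sequence downstream of the insert, but the record does not indicate whether it is translated.

The stated purpose is bacterial expression of CREB1 domains, in connection with work on the glutamine-rich, disordered CREB transactivation domain and its intra- and intermolecular interactions. The record does not state the reason for the cysteine-to-alanine change.
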