Features (pLannotate 1.2.2; 22 found; start..end, strand, type, name):
    414..461     -  terminator     T7 terminator: transcription terminator for bacteriophage T7 RNA polymerase
    469..518     -  CDS            SET1 (fragment): solubility-enhancement tag derived from T7 phage gene 10B
    528..545     -  CDS            9xHis (fragment): 9xHis affinity tag
    573..1412    -  CDS            Creb1 (fragment): CREB1_RAT - Also known as Creb-1. Experimental evidence at protein level: Swiss-Prot protein existence level 1. Phosphorylation-dependent transcription factor that stimulates transcription upon binding to the DNA cAMP response element (CRE), a sequence present in many viral and cellular promoters. Transcription activation is enhanced by the TORC coactivators which act independently of Ser-119 phosphorylation. Involved in different cellular processes including the synchronization of circadian rhythmicity and the differentiation of adipose cells (By similarity). From Rattus norvegicus (Rat).
   1419..1439    -  CDS            TEV site: tobacco etch virus (TEV) protease recognition and cleavage site
   1464..1628    -  CDS            spg (fragment) (sequence withheld): SPG1_STRSG - Experimental evidence at protein level: Swiss-Prot protein existence level 1. Binds to the constant Fc region of IgG with high affinity. From Streptococcus sp. group G.
   1642..1658    -  CDS            capTEV™ (fragment): composite tag for in vivo biotinylation, TEV protease cleavage, and 6xHis tagging
   1671..1693    -  RBS            RBS: efficient ribosome binding site from bacteriophage T7 gene 10 (Olins and Rangwala, 1989)
   1708..1732    -  protein_bind   lac operator: The lac repressor binds to the lac operator to inhibit transcription in E. coli. This inhibition can be relieved by adding lactose or isopropyl-β-D-thiogalactopyranoside (IPTG). lac repressor encoded by lacI
   1733..1751    -  promoter       T7 promoter: promoter for bacteriophage T7 RNA polymerase
   1773..2052    +  CDS            TcR (fragment): tetracycline efflux protein; tet; confers resistance to tetracycline
   2060..2137    +  promoter       lacI promoter: lacI
   2138..3220    +  CDS            lacI: lac repressor; lacI; The lac repressor binds to the lac operator to inhibit transcription in E. coli. This inhibition can be relieved by adding lactose or isopropyl-β-D-thiogalactopyranoside (IPTG).
   3233..3254    +  protein_bind   CAP binding site: CAP binding activates transcription in the presence of cAMP. E. coli catabolite activator protein
   3269..3560    +  CDS            TcR (fragment): tetracycline efflux protein; tet; confers resistance to tetracycline
   3632..4012    -  CDS            YPB1_ECOLX: Protein predicted: Swiss-Prot protein existence level 4. From Escherichia coli.
   4029..4220    +  CDS            rop: Rop protein, which maintains plasmids at low copy number; rop
   4322..4461    +  misc_feature   bom: basis of mobility region from pBR322
   4647..5235    -  rep_origin     ori: high-copy-number ColE1/pMB1/pBR322/pUC origin of replication
   5406..6266    -  CDS            AmpR: β-lactamase; bla; confers resistance to ampicillin, carbenicillin, and related antibiotics
   6267..6371    -  promoter       AmpR promoter: bla
   6424..377     -  rep_origin     f1 ori (across the origin) (sequence partly withheld): f1 bacteriophage origin of replication; arrow indicates direction of (+) strand synthesis
>Addgene plasmid #217982 | H6GB1-CREB(1-280) C90A | addgene full sequence | sequence record 436004 | Addgene NGS Result
AATCGGCAAAATCCCTTATAAATCAAAAGAATAGACCGAGATAGGGT
[37 nt withheld, positions 48-84]
AAAGAACGTGGACTCCAACGTCAAAGG
[49 nt withheld, positions 112-160]
T
[91 nt withheld, positions 162-252]
G
[124 nt withheld, positions 254-377]
CCCATTCGCCAATCCGGATATAGTTCCTCCTTTCAGCAAAAAACCCCTCAAGACCCGTTTAGAGGCCCCA
AGGGGTTATGCTAGTTATTGCTCAGCGGTGGCAGCAGCCAACTCAGCTTCCTTTCGGGCTTTGTTAGCAG
CCGGATCTCAGTGGTGGTGGTGGTGGTGCTCGAGTGCGGCCGCAAGCTTCTATTATTCAGCAGGCTGTGT
AGGAAGTGCTGGGGAGGACGCCATAACAACTCCAGGGGCAATGGTGCTAGTGGGTGCTGTGCGAATCTGG
TATGTTTGTACATCACCAGAGGCAGCTTGAACAACAACTTGGTTGCTGGGCACTAGAATCTGCTGTCCAT
CAGTGGTCTGTGCATATTGTAGAATGGTAGTACCCGGCTGAGTGGCAGCTGCATTGGTCATGGTTAATGT
CTGCAGGCCCTGTACCCCATCGGTACCATTGTTAGCCAGCTGTATTGCTCCTCCCTGGGTAATGGCAATA
TACTGCCCACTGCTAGTTTGGTAAATCGGGGTTGGCACTGTTACAGTGGTGATGGCAGGGGCTGAAGTCT
CTTCTTCTGATTTTTCTTCTTCAATCCTTGGCACCCCTGGTGCATCAGAAGATAAGTCATTCAAAATTTT
CCTGTAGGAAGGCCTCCTTGAAAGGATTTCCCTTCGTTTTTGGGAATCAGTTACACTATCCACAGACTCC
TGTGAATCTTCACTTTCTGCAATAGTTGAAATCTGAGTTCCGGAGAAAAGTCTTTTTAAGTCCTTCGCGG
AAGACTGAACTGTTTGGACTTGTGGAGACTGAATAACTGATGGCTGGGCCGCCTGGATGACCCCATGGAC
CTGGACTGTCTGCCCATTGGGCAGCTGCACTAAGGTTACAGTGGGAGCAGATGACGTCGCATGAGCTGCT
GGCATGGATACCTGGGCTAATGTGGCAATCTGTGGCTGGGCTTGAACTGTCATTTGTTGACTTTCAGCTT
CTGTTACAGCAGCATCTCCACTCTGCTGGTTGTCTGCTCCAGAGTCCATGGTCATATGGGAGCCCTGAAA
ATACAGGTTTTCGCCGCTGCTGCCGCTGCTGAATTC
[168 nt withheld, positions 1464-1631]
GCCGCTGCTGTGATGATGATGATGATGGCCCATGGTATATCTCCTTCTTAAAGTTAAACAAAATTATTTC
TAGAGGGGAATTGTTATCCGCTCACAATTCCCCTATAGTGAGTCGTATTAATTTCGCGGGATCGAGATCT
CGATCCTCTACGCCGGACGCATCGTGGCCGGCATCACCGGCGCCACAGGTGCGGTTGCTGGCGCCTATAT
CGCCGACATCACCGATGGGGAAGATCGGGCTCGCCACTTCGGGCTCATGAGCGCTTGTTTCGGCGTGGGT
ATGGTGGCAGGCCCCGTGGCCGGGGGACTGTTGGGCGCCATCTCCTTGCATGCACCATTCCTTGCGGCGG
CGGTGCTCAACGGCCTCAACCTACTACTGGGCTGCTTCCTAATGCAGGAGTCGCATAAGGGAGAGCGTCG
AGATCCCGGACACCATCGAATGGCGCAAAACCTTTCGCGGTATGGCATGATAGCGCCCGGAAGAGAGTCA
ATTCAGGGTGGTGAATGTGAAACCAGTAACGTTATACGATGTCGCAGAGTATGCCGGTGTCTCTTATCAG
ACCGTTTCCCGCGTGGTGAACCAGGCCAGCCACGTTTCTGCGAAAACGCGGGAAAAAGTGGAAGCGGCGA
TGGCGGAGCTGAATTACATTCCCAACCGCGTGGCACAACAACTGGCGGGCAAACAGTCGTTGCTGATTGG
CGTTGCCACCTCCAGTCTGGCCCTGCACGCGCCGTCGCAAATTGTCGCGGCGATTAAATCTCGCGCCGAT
CAACTGGGTGCCAGCGTGGTGGTGTCGATGGTAGAACGAAGCGGCGTCGAAGCCTGTAAAGCGGCGGTGC
ACAATCTTCTCGCGCAACGCGTCAGTGGGCTGATCATTAACTATCCGCTGGATGACCAGGATGCCATTGC
TGTGGAAGCTGCCTGCACTAATGTTCCGGCGTTATTTCTTGATGTCTCTGACCAGACACCCATCAACAGT
ATTATTTTCTCCCATGAAGACGGTACGCGACTGGGCGTGGAGCATCTGGTCGCATTGGGTCACCAGCAAA
TCGCGCTGTTAGCGGGCCCATTAAGTTCTGTCTCGGCGCGTCTGCGTCTGGCTGGCTGGCATAAATATCT
CACTCGCAATCAAATTCAGCCGATAGCGGAACGGGAAGGCGACTGGAGTGCCATGTCCGGTTTTCAACAA
ACCATGCAAATGCTGAATGAGGGCATCGTTCCCACTGCGATGCTGGTTGCCAACGATCAGATGGCGCTGG
GCGCAATGCGCGCCATTACCGAGTCCGGGCTGCGCGTTGGTGCGGATATCTCGGTAGTGGGATACGACGA
TACCGAAGACAGCTCATGTTATATCCCGCCGTTAACCACCATCAAACAGGATTTTCGCCTGCTGGGGCAA
ACCAGCGTGGACCGCTTGCTGCAACTCTCTCAGGGCCAGGCGGTGAAGGGCAATCAGCTGTTGCCCGTCT
CACTGGTGAAAAGAAAAACCACCCTGGCGCCCAATACGCAAACCGCCTCTCCCCGCGCGTTGGCCGATTC
ATTAATGCAGCTGGCACGACAGGTTTCCCGACTGGAAAGCGGGCAGTGAGCGCAACGCAATTAATGTAAG
TTAGCTCACTCATTAGGCACCGGGATCTCGACCGATGCCCTTGAGAGCCTTCAACCCAGTCAGCTCCTTC
CGGTGGGCGCGGGGCATGACTATCGTCGCCGCACTTATGACTGTCTTCTTTATCATGCAACTCGTAGGAC
AGGTGCCGGCAGCGCTCTGGGTCATTTTCGGCGAGGACCGCTTTCGCTGGAGCGCGACGATGATCGGCCT
GTCGCTTGCGGTATTCGGAATCTTGCACGCCCTCGCTCAAGCCTTCGTCACTGGTCCCGCCACCAAACGT
TTCGGCGAGAAGCAGGCCATTATCGCCGGCATGGCGGCCCCACGGGTGCGCATGATCGTGCTCCTGTCGT
TGAGGACCCGGCTAGGCTGGCGGGGTTGCCTTACTGGTTAGCAGAATGAATCACCGATACGCGAGCGAAC
GTGAAGCGACTGCTGCTGCAAAACGTCTGCGACCTGAGCAACAACATGAATGGTCTTCGGTTTCCGTGTT
TCGTAAAGTCTGGAAACGCGGAAGTCAGCGCCCTGCACCATTATGTTCCGGATCTGCATCGCAGGATGCT
GCTGGCTACCCTGTGGAACACCTACATCTGTATTAACGAAGCGCTGGCATTGACCCTGAGTGATTTTTCT
CTGGTCCCGCCGCATCCATACCGCCAGTTGTTTACCCTCACAACGTTCCAGTAACCGGGCATGTTCATCA
TCAGTAACCCGTATCGTGAGCATCCTCTCTCGTTTCATCGGTATCATTACCCCCATGAACAGAAATCCCC
CTTACACGGAGGCATCAGTGACCAAACAGGAAAAAACCGCCCTTAACATGGCCCGCTTTATCAGAAGCCA
GACATTAACGCTTCTGGAGAAACTCAACGAGCTGGACGCGGATGAACAGGCAGACATCTGTGAATCGCTT
CACGACCACGCTGATGAGCTTTACCGCAGCTGCCTCGCGCGTTTCGGTGATGACGGTGAAAACCTCTGAC
ACATGCAGCTCCCGGAGACGGTCACAGCTTGTCTGTAAGCGGATGCCGGGAGCAGACAAGCCCGTCAGGG
CGCGTCAGCGGGTGTTGGCGGGTGTCGGGGCGCAGCCATGACCCAGTCACGTAGCGATAGCGGAGTGTAT
ACTGGCTTAACTATGCGGCATCAGAGCAGATTGTACTGAGAGTGCACCATTGCGGTGTGAAATACCGCAC
AGATGCGTAAGGAGAAAATACCGCATCAGGCGCTCTTCCGCTTCCTCGCTCACTGACTCGCTGCGCTCGG
TCGTTCGGCTGCGGCGAGCGGTATCAGCTCACTCAAAGGCGGTAATACGGTTATCCACAGAATCAGGGGA
TAACGCAGGAAAGAACATGTGAGCAAAAGGCCAGCAAAAGGCCAGGAACCGTAAAAAGGCCGCGTTGCTG
GCGTTTTTCCATAGGCTCCGCCCCCCTGACGAGCATCACAAAAATCGACGCTCAAGTCAGAGGTGGCGAA
ACCCGACAGGACTATAAAGATACCAGGCGTTTCCCCCTGGAAGCTCCCTCGTGCGCTCTCCTGTTCCGAC
CCTGCCGCTTACCGGATACCTGTCCGCCTTTCTCCCTTCGGGAAGCGTGGCGCTTTCTCATAGCTCACGC
TGTAGGTATCTCAGTTCGGTGTAGGTCGTTCGCTCCAAGCTGGGCTGTGTGCACGAACCCCCCGTTCAGC
CCGACCGCTGCGCCTTATCCGGTAACTATCGTCTTGAGTCCAACCCGGTAAGACACGACTTATCGCCACT
GGCAGCAGCCACTGGTAACAGGATTAGCAGAGCGAGGTATGTAGGCGGTGCTACAGAGTTCTTGAAGTGG
TGGCCTAACTACGGCTACACTAGAAGGACAGTATTTGGTATCTGCGCTCTGCTGAAGCCAGTTACCTTCG
GAAAAAGAGTTGGTAGCTCTTGATCCGGCAAACAAACCACCGCTGGTAGCGGTGGTTTTTTTGTTTGCAA
GCAGCAGATTACGCGCAGAAAAAAAGGATCTCAAGAAGATCCTTTGATCTTTTCTACGGGGTCTGACGCT
CAGTGGAACGAAAACTCACGTTAAGGGATTTTGGTCATGAGATTATCAAAAAGGATCTTCACCTAGATCC
TTTTAAATTAAAAATGAAGTTTTAAATCAATCTAAAGTATATATGAGTAAACTTGGTCTGACAGTTACCA
ATGCTTAATCAGTGAGGCACCTATCTCAGCGATCTGTCTATTTCGTTCATCCATAGTTGCCTGACTCCCC
GTCGTGTAGATAACTACGATACGGGAGGGCTTACCATCTGGCCCCAGTGCTGCAATGATACCGCGAGACC
CACGCTCACCGGCTCCAGATTTATCAGCAATAAACCAGCCAGCCGGAAGGGCCGAGCGCAGAAGTGGTCC
TGCAACTTTATCCGCCTCCATCCAGTCTATTAATTGTTGCCGGGAAGCTAGAGTAAGTAGTTCGCCAGTT
AATAGTTTGCGCAACGTTGTTGCCATTGCTGCAGGCATCGTGGTGTCACGCTCGTCGTTTGGTATGGCTT
CATTCAGCTCCGGTTCCCAACGATCAAGGCGAGTTACATGATCCCCCATGTTGTGCAAAAAAGCGGTTAG
CTCCTTCGGTCCTCCGATCGTTGTCAGAAGTAAGTTGGCCGCAGTGTTATCACTCATGGTTATGGCAGCA
CTGCATAATTCTCTTACTGTCATGCCATCCGTAAGATGCTTTTCTGTGACTGGTGAGTACTCAACCAAGT
CATTCTGAGAATAGTGTATGCGGCGACCGAGTTGCTCTTGCCCGGCGTCAATACGGGATAATACCGCGCC
ACATAGCAGAACTTTAAAAGTGCTCATCATTGGAAAACGTTCTTCGGGGCGAAAACTCTCAAGGATCTTA
CCGCTGTTGAGATCCAGTTCGATGTAACCCACTCGTGCACCCAACTGATCTTCAGCATCTTTTACTTTCA
CCAGCGTTTCTGGGTGAGCAAAAACAGGAAGGCAAAATGCCGCAAAAAAGGGAATAAGGGCGACACGGAA
ATGTTGAATACTCATACTCTTCCTTTTTCAATATTATTGAAGCATTTATCAGGGTTATTGTCTCATGAGC
GGATACATATTTGAATGTATTTAGAAAAATAAACAAATAGGGGTTCCGCGCACATTTCCCCGAAAAGTGC
CACCTAAATTGTAAGCGTTAATATTTTGTTAAAATTCGCGTTAAATTTTTGTTAAATCAGCTCATTTTTT
AACCAATAGGCCGA
