>Addgene plasmid #217982 | H6GB1-CREB(1-280) C90A | depositor partial sequence | sequence record 424769 | T7 promoter to terminator
CTAGAATATTTTGTTTAACTTTAAGAAGGAGATATACCATGGGCCATCATCATCATCATCACAGCAGCGG
C
[168 nt withheld, positions 72-239]
GAATTCAGCAGCGGCAGCAGCGGCGAAAACCTGTATTTTCAGGGCTCCCATATGACCATGGACTCTGGAG
CAGACAACCAGCAGAGTGGAGATGCTGCTGTAACAGAAGCTGAAAGTCAACAAATGACAGTTCAAGCCCA
GCCACAGATTGCCACATTAGCCCAGGTATCCATGCCAGCAGCTCATGCGACGTCATCTGCTCCCACTGTA
ACCTTAGTGCAGCTGCCCAATGGGCAGACAGTCCAGGTCCATGGGGTCATCCAGGCGGCCCAGCCATCAG
TTATTCAGTCTCCACAAGTCCAAACAGTTCAGTCTTCCGCGAAGGACTTAAAAAGACTTTTCTCCGGAAC
TCAGATTTCAACTATTGCAGAAAGTGAAGATTCACAGGAGTCTGTGGATAGTGTAACTGATTCCCAAAAA
CGAAGGGAAATCCTTTCAAGGAGGCCTTCCTACAGGAAAATTTTGAATGACTTATCTTCTGATGCACCAG
GGGTGCCAAGGATTGAAGAAGAAAAATCAGAAGAAGAGACTTCAGCCCCTGCCATCACCACTGTAACAGT
GCCAACCCCGATTTACCAAACTAGCAGTGGGCAGTATATTGCCATTACCCAGGGAGGAGCAATACAGCTG
GCTAACAATGGTACCGATGGGGTACAGGGCCTGCAGACATTAACCATGACCAATGCAGCTGCCACTCAGC
CGGGTACTACCATTCTACAATATGCACAGACCACTGATGGACAGCAGATTCTAGTGCCCAGCAACCAAGT
TGTTGTTCAAGCTGCCTCTGGTGATGTACAAACATACCAGATTCGCACAGCACCCACTAGCACCATTGCC
CCTGGAGTTGTTATGGCGTCCTCCCCAGCACTTCCTACACAGCCTGCTGAATAATAGA
